>Addgene plasmid #51822 | PTTG-bio-His | depositor full sequence | sequence record 79660 | PTTG-bio-His sequence 6926 bps
GTCGACCTCCATCACGGCCTATAAGAGTGAGGGGGAGTCAGCGGAGTTCTCCTTCCCACTCAACCTTGGA
GAGGAAAGCCTGCAGGGAGAGTTGAGATGGAAGGCAGAGAAGGCTCCTTCTTCCCAGTCCTGGATCACCT
TCTCCCTAAAGAACCAAAAGGTGTCTGTGCAGAAGTCTACTAGCAACCCCAAGTTCCAGCTGTCCGAAAC
GCTCCCACTCACCCTTCAGATACCCCAGGTCTCCCTTCAGTTTGCTGGTTCTGGCAACCTGACCCTGACT
CTGGACAGAGGGATACTGTATCAGGAAGTGAACCTGGTGGTGATGAAAGTGACTCAGCCCGACAGCAACA
CTTTGACCTGTGAGGTGATGGGACCCACCTCACCCAAGATGAGACTGATCTTGAAGCAGGAGAATCAGGA
GGCCAGGGTCTCCAGGCAGGAGAAAGTGATTCAAGTGCAGGCCCCTGAAGCAGGGGTGTGGCAATGTCTA
CTGAGTGAAGGTGAAGAGGTCAAGATGGACTCCAAGATCCAGGTTTTATCCAAAGGGTTGAATTCCGGCA
GCCTGCACCACATCCTGGACGCCCAGAAGATGCTGTGGAACCACAGGGACAGGAACCTGCCTCCTCTGGC
CCCTCTGGGCCCCCACCACCATCACCACCATTGAGTCTAGACACGTGATTAATTAAGGATCCCCCGACCT
CGACCTCTGGCTAATAAAGGAAATTTATTTTCATTGCAATAGTGTGTTGGAATTTTTTGTGTCTCTCACT
CGGAAGGACATATGGGAGGGCAAATCATTTGGTCGAGATCCCTCGGAGATCTCTAGCTAGAGGATCGATC
CCCGCCCCGGACGAACTAAACCTGACTACGACATCTCTGCCCCTTCTTCGCGGGGCAGTGCATGTAATCC
CTTCAGTTGGTTGGTACAACTTGCCAACTGGGCCCTGTTCCACATGTGACACGGGGGGGGACCAAACACA
AAGGGGTTCTCTGACTGTAGTTGACATCCTTATAAATGGATGTGCACATTTGCCAACACTGAGTGGCTTT
CATCCTGGAGCAGACTTTGCAGTCTGTGGACTGCAACACAACATTGCCTTTATGTGTAACTCTTGGCTGA
AGCTCTTACACCAATGCTGGGGGACATGTACCTCCCAGGGGCCCAGGAAGACTACGGGAGGCTACACCAA
CGTCAATCAGAGGGGCCTGTGTAGCTACCGATAAGCGGACCCTCAAGAGGGCATTAGCAATAGTGTTTAT
AAGGCCCCCTTGTTAACCCTAAACGGGTAGCATATGCTTCCCGGGTAGTAGTATATACTATCCAGACTAA
CCCTAATTCAATAGCATATGTTACCCAACGGGAAGCATATGCTATCGAATTAGGGTTAGTAAAAGGGTCC
TAAGGAACAGCGATATCTCCCACCCCATGAGCTGTCACGGTTTTATTTACATGGGGTCAGGATTCCACGA
GGGTAGTGAACCATTTTAGTCACAAGGGCAGTGGCTGAAGATCAAGGAGCGGGCAGTGAACTCTCCTGAA
TCTTCGCCTGCTTCTTCATTCTCCTTCGTTTAGCTAATAGAATAACTGCTGAGTTGTGAACAGTAAGGTG
TATGTGAGGTGCTCGAAAACAAGGTTTCAGGTGACGCCCCCAGAATAAAATTTGGACGGGGGGTTCAGTG
GTGGCATTGTGCTATGACACCAATATAACCCTCACAAACCCCTTGGGCAATAAATACTAGTGTAGGAATG
AAACATTCTGAATATCTTTAACAATAGAAATCCATGGGGTGGGGACAAGCCGTAAAGACTGGATGTCCAT
CTCACACGAATTTATGGCTATGGGCAACACATAATCCTAGTGCAATATGATACTGGGGTTATTAAGATGT
GTCCCAGGCAGGGACCAAGACAGGTGAACCATGTTGTTACACTCTATTTGTAACAAGGGGAAAGAGAGTG
GACGCCGACAGCAGCGGACTCCACTGGTTGTCTCTAACACCCCCGAAAATTAAACGGGGCTCCACGCCAA
TGGGGCCCATAAACAAAGACAAGTGGCCACTCTTTTTTTTGAAATTGTGGAGTGGGGGCACGCGTCAGCC
CCCACACGCCGCCCTGCGGTTTTGGACTGTAAAATAAGGGTGTAATAACTTGGCTGATTGTAACCCCGCT
AACCACTGCGGTCAAACCACTTGCCCACAAAACCACTAATGGCACCCCGGGGAATACCTGCATAAGTAGG
TGGGCGGGCCAAGATAGGGGCGCGATTGCTGCGATCTGGAGGACAAATTACACACACTTGCGCCTGAGCG
CCAAGCACAGGGTTGTTGGTCCTCATATTCACGAGGTCGCTGAGAGCACGGTGGGCTAATGTTGCCATGG
GTAGCATATACTACCCAAATATCTGGATAGCATATGCTATCCTAATCTATATCTGGGTAGCATAGGCTAT
CCTAATCTATATCTGGGTAGCATATGCTATCCTAATCTATATCTGGGTAGTATATGCTATCCTAATTTAT
ATCTGGGTAGCATAGGCTATCCTAATCTATATCTGGGTAGCATATGCTATCCTAATCTATATCTGGGTAG
TATATGCTATCCTAATCTGTATCCGGGTAGCATATGCTATCCTAATAGAGATTAGGGTAGTATATGCTAT
CCTAATTTATATCTGGGTAGCATATACTACCCAAATATCTGGATAGCATATGCTATCCTAATCTATATCT
GGGTAGCATATGCTATCCTAATCTATATCTGGGTAGCATAGGCTATCCTAATCTATATCTGGGTAGCATA
TGCTATCCTAATCTATATCTGGGTAGTATATGCTATCCTAATTTATATCTGGGTAGCATAGGCTATCCTA
ATCTATATCTGGGTAGCATATGCTATCCTAATCTATATCTGGGTAGTATATGCTATCCTAATCTGTATCC
GGGTAGCATATGCTATCCTCATGATAAGCTGTCAAACATGAGAATTTTCTTGAAGACGAAAGGGCCTCGT
GATACGCCTATTTTTATAGGTTAATGTCATGATAATAATGGTTTCTTAGACGTCAGGTGGCACTTTTCGG
GGAAATGTGCGCGGAACCCCTATTTGTTTATTTTTCTAAATACATTCAAATATGTATCCGCTCATGAGAC
AATAACCCTGATAAATGCTTCAATAATATTGAAAAAGGAAGAGTATGAGTATTCAACATTTCCGTGTCGC
CCTTATTCCCTTTTTTGCGGCATTTTGCCTTCCTGTTTTTGCTCACCCAGAAACGCTGGTGAAAGTAAAA
GATGCTGAAGATCAGTTGGGTGCACGAGTGGGTTACATCGAACTGGATCTCAACAGCGGTAAGATCCTTG
AGAGTTTTCGCCCCGAAGAACGTTTTCCAATGATGAGCACTTTTAAAGTTCTGCTATGTGGCGCGGTATT
ATCCCGTGTTGACGCCGGGCAAGAGCAACTCGGTCGCCGCATACACTATTCTCAGAATGACTTGGTTGAG
TACTCACCAGTCACAGAAAAGCATCTTACGGATGGCATGACAGTAAGAGAATTATGCAGTGCTGCCATAA
CCATGAGTGATAACACTGCGGCCAACTTACTTCTGACAACGATCGGAGGACCGAAGGAGCTAACCGCTTT
TTTGCACAACATGGGGGATCATGTAACTCGCCTTGATCGTTGGGAACCGGAGCTGAATGAAGCCATACCA
AACGACGAGCGTGACACCACGATGCCTGCAGCAATGGCAACAACGTTGCGCAAACTATTAACTGGCGAAC
TACTTACTCTAGCTTCCCGGCAACAATTAATAGACTGGATGGAGGCGGATAAAGTTGCAGGACCACTTCT
GCGCTCGGCCCTTCCGGCTGGCTGGTTTATTGCTGATAAATCTGGAGCCGGTGAGCGTGGGTCTCGCGGT
ATCATTGCAGCACTGGGGCCAGATGGTAAGCCCTCCCGTATCGTAGTTATCTACACGACGGGGAGTCAGG
CAACTATGGATGAACGAAATAGACAGATCGCTGAGATAGGTGCCTCACTGATTAAGCATTGGTAACTGTC
AGACCAAGTTTACTCATATATACTTTAGATTGATTTAAAACTTCATTTTTAATTTAAAAGGATCTAGGTG
AAGATCCTTTTTGATAATCTCATGACCAAAATCCCTTAACGTGAGTTTTCGTTCCACTGAGCGTCAGACC
CCGTAGAAAAGATCAAAGGATCTTCTTGAGATCCTTTTTTTCTGCGCGTAATCTGCTGCTTGCAAACAAA
AAAACCACCGCTACCAGCGGTGGTTTGTTTGCCGGATCAAGAGCTACCAACTCTTTTTCCGAAGGTAACT
GGCTTCAGCAGAGCGCAGATACCAAATACTGTTCTTCTAGTGTAGCCGTAGTTAGGCCACCACTTCAAGA
ACTCTGTAGCACCGCCTACATACCTCGCTCTGCTAATCCTGTTACCAGTGGCTGCTGCCAGTGGCGATAA
GTCGTGTCTTACCGGGTTGGACTCAAGACGATAGTTACCGGATAAGGCGCAGCGGTCGGGCTGAACGGGG
GGTTCGTGCACACAGCCCAGCTTGGAGCGAACGACCTACACCGAACTGAGATACCTACAGCGTGAGCTAT
GAGAAAGCGCCACGCTTCCCGAAGGGAGAAAGGCGGACAGGTATCCGGTAAGCGGCAGGGTCGGAACAGG
AGAGCGCACGAGGGAGCTTCCAGGGGGAAACGCCTGGTATCTTTATAGTCCTGTCGGGTTTCGCCACCTC
TGACTTGAGCGTCGATTTTTGTGATGCTCGTCAGGGGGGCGGAGCCTATGGAAAAACGCCAGCAACGCGG
CCTTTTTACGGTTCCTGGCCTTTTGCTGGCCTTTTGCTCACATGTTCTTTCCTGCGTTATCCCCTGATTC
TGTGGATAACCGTATTACCGCCTTTGAGTGAGCTGATACCGCTCGCCGCAGCCGAACGACCGAGCGCAGC
GAGTCAGTGAGCGAGGAAGCGGAAGAGCGCCCAATACGCAAACCGCCTCTCCCCGCGCGTTGGCCGATTC
ATTAATGCAGCTGGCACGACAGGTTTCCCGACTGGAAAGCGGGCAGTGAGCGCAACGCAATTAATGTGAG
TTAGCTCACTCATTAGGCACCCCAGGCTTTACACTTTATGCTTCCGGCTCGTATGTTGTGTGGAATTGTG
AGCGGATAACAATTTCACACAGGAAACAGCTATGACCATGATTACGCCAAGCTCTAGCTAGAGGTCGACC
AATTCTCATGTTTGACAGCTTATCATCGCAGATCCGGGCAACGTTGTTGCCATTGCTGCAGGCGCAGAAC
TGGTAGGTATGGAAGATCTATACATTGAATCAATATTGGCAATTAGCCATATTAGTCATTGGTTATATAG
CATAAATCAATATTGGCTATTGGCCATTGCATACGTTGTATCTATATCATAATATGTACATTTATATTGG
CTCATGTCCAATATGACCGCCATGTTGACATTGATTATTGACTAGTTATTAATAGTAATCAATTACGGGG
TCATTAGTTCATAGCCCATATATGGAGTTCCGCGTTACATAACTTACGGTAAATGGCCCGCCTGGCTGAC
CGCCCAACGACCCCCGCCCATTGACGTCAATAATGACGTATGTTCCCATAGTAACGCCAATAGGGACTTT
CCATTGACGTCAATGGGTGGAGTATTTACGGTAAACTGCCCACTTGGCAGTACATCAAGTGTATCATATG
CCAAGTCCGCCCCCTATTGACGTCAATGACGGTAAATGGCCCGCCTGGCATTATGCCCAGTACATGACCT
TACGGGACTTTCCTACTTGGCAGTACATCTACGTATTAGTCATCGCTATTACCATGGTGATGCGGTTTTG
GCAGTACACCAATGGGCGTGGATAGCGGTTTGACTCACGGGGATTTCCAAGTCTCCACCCCATTGACGTC
AATGGGAGTTTGTTTTGGCACCAAAATCAACGGGACTTTCCAAAATGTCGTAATAACCCCGCCCCGTTGA
CGCAAATGGGCGGTAGGCGTGTACGGTGGGAGGTCTATATAAGCAGAGCTCGTTTAGTGAACCGTCAGAT
CCTCACTCTCTTCCGCATCGCTGTCTGCGAGGGCCAGCTGTTGGGCTCGCGGTTGAGGACAAACTCTTCG
CGGTCTTTCCAGTACTCTTGGATCGGAAACCCGTCGGCCTCCGAACGGTACTCCGCCACCGAGGGACCTG
AGCGAGTCCGCATCGACCGGATCGGAAAACCTCTCGAGAAAGGCGTCTAACCAGTCACAGTCGCAAGGTA
GGCTGAGCACCGTGGCGGGCGGCAGCGGGTGGCGGTCGGGGTTGTTTCTGGCGGAGGTGCTGCTGATGAT
GTAATTAAAGTAGGCGGTCTTGAGACGGCGGATGGTCGAGGTGAGGTGTGGCAGGCTTGAGATCCAGCTG
TTGGGGTGAGTACTCCCTCTCAAAAGCGGGCATTACTTCTGCGCTAAGATTGTCAGTTTCCAAAAACGAG
GAGGATTTGATATTCACCTGGCCCGATCTGGCCATACACTTGAGTGACAATGACATCCACTTTGCCTTTC
TCTCCACAGGTGTCCACTCCCAGGTCCAAGTTTAAACTGCGGCCGCCACCATGGCTCCAGGCGTGGCCAG
AGGCCCCACCCCCTATTGGAGACTGAGACTGGGCGGAGCCGCTCTGCTGCTGCTCCTGATCCCTGTGGCC
GCTGCCCAGGAACCTCCTGGCGCCGCTTGCAGCCAGAACACCAACAAGACCTGTGAAGAGTGCCTGAAGA
ACGTGTCCTGCCTGTGGTGCAACACCAATAAGGCCTGCCTGGACTACCCTGTGACCAGCGTGCTGCCTCC
CGCCAGCCTGTGTAAACTGAGCAGCGCCAGATGGGGCGTGTGCTGGGTGAACTTCGAGGGCGCGCC
Features (pLannotate 1.2.2; 19 found; start..end, strand, type, name):
    713..768     +  polyA_signal   β-globin poly(A) signal: rabbit β-globin polyadenylation signal (Gil and Proudfoot, 1987)
   1282..2963    -  rep_origin     oriP (fragment): Epstein-Barr virus oriP replication origin (Yates et al., 2000)
   3090..3194    +  promoter       AmpR promoter: bla
   3195..4055    +  CDS            AmpR: β-lactamase; bla; confers resistance to ampicillin, carbenicillin, and related antibiotics
   4226..4814    +  rep_origin     ori: high-copy-number ColE1/pMB1/pBR322/pUC origin of replication
   4997..5089    +  CDS            lacI (fragment): lac repressor; lacI; The lac repressor binds to the lac operator to inhibit transcription in E. coli. This inhibition can be relieved by adding lactose or isopropyl-β-D-thiogalactopyranoside (IPTG).
   5102..5123    +  protein_bind   CAP binding site: CAP binding activates transcription in the presence of cAMP. E. coli catabolite activator protein
   5138..5168    +  promoter       lac promoter: promoter for the E. coli lac operon
   5176..5192    +  protein_bind   lac operator: The lac repressor binds to the lac operator to inhibit transcription in E. coli. This inhibition can be relieved by adding lactose or isopropyl-β-D-thiogalactopyranoside (IPTG). lac repressor encoded by lacI
   5262..5278    +  promoter       tet promoter (fragment): E. coli promoter for tetracycline efflux protein gene
   5288..5313    -  CDS            bla(M) (fragment): β-lactamase lacking the signal sequence; bla(M); allows cytosolic expression of β-lactamase
   5487..5866    +  enhancer       CMV enhancer: human cytomegalovirus immediate early enhancer
   5868..6067    +  promoter       CMV promoter: human cytomegalovirus (CMV) immediate early promoter
   6135..6173    +  misc_feature   Ad SA (fragment): adenovirus major late transcript splice acceptor (Friedrich and Soriano, 1991)
   6206..6415    -  CDS            PTP (fragment): TERM_ADE02 - Experimental evidence at protein level: Swiss-Prot protein existence level 1. Protein covalently bound to the viral DNA that acts as a primer for viral genomic replication by DNA strand displacement. Assembles on the viral origin of replication in an initiation complex with viral polymerase, DBP, host NFIA and host POU2F1/OCT1. During initiation, the polymerase covalently couples the first dCTP with Ser- 580 of pTP. The terminal protein stimulates the template activity over 20 fold compared to protein-free templates. Neo-synthesized viral genomes are linked to two preterminal prot
   6446..6535    +  intron         chimeric intron (fragment): chimera between introns from adenovirus and immunoglobulin heavy chain genes
   6554..6600    +  CDS            IgH signal sequence (fragment): signal sequence from the mouse immunoglobulin heavy chain variable region
   6631..6918    +  CDS            PTTG1IP (fragment): PTTG_HUMAN - Also known as C21orf1, C21orf3. Experimental evidence at protein level: Swiss-Prot protein existence level 1. May facilitate PTTG1 nuclear translocation. From Homo sapiens (Human).
   6919..553     +  CDS            Cd4 (fragment) (across the origin): CD4_RAT - Experimental evidence at protein level: Swiss-Prot protein existence level 1. Integral membrane glycoprotein that plays an essential role in the immune response and serves multiple functions in responses against both external and internal offenses. In T-cells, functions primarily as a coreceptor for MHC class II molecule:peptide complex. The antigens presented by class II peptides are derived from extracellular proteins while class I peptides are derived from cytosolic proteins. Interacts simultaneously with the T-cell receptor (TCR) and the MHC class II presented by antigen presenti
