[The description below was written by a language model from this plasmid's Addgene catalogue record and pLannotate feature annotations shown in this document.]
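Description:
PTTG-bio-His is a 6,926 bp mammalian expression plasmid built on the pTT3 backbone. It is designed to produce the extracellular region of human PTTG1IP (pituitary tumor-transforming gene 1 protein-interacting protein, also called PBF) as a soluble, secreted recombinant protein. In bacteria it is maintained at high copy through a ColE1/pUC-type origin and selected with ampicillin via the β-lactamase gene. The backbone also carries a fragment of the Epstein-Barr virus oriP, which in pTT-type vectors supports episomal retention and higher yields in transiently transfected cells that express EBNA1. Residual lac regulatory sequences and other small annotated fragments appear to be cloning remnants with no stated function.

Expression is driven by the CMV immediate-early enhancer and promoter. These are followed by adenovirus-derived leader and splice elements and a chimeric intron fragment; the hit to adenoviral terminal protein on the opposite strand most likely reflects this leader region rather than a real coding payload. The feature table annotates a mouse immunoglobulin heavy chain signal sequence fragment just upstream of the insert. The chemically synthesised ectodomain insert of about 308 bp sits between retained NotI and AscI sites and reads in frame into rat CD4 domains 3 and 4. According to the catalogue entry, this is followed by an enzymatic biotinylation sequence, a linker and a His tag, although these short tags were not picked up in the annotation. A rabbit β-globin polyadenylation signal ends the transcript.

The CD4 tag provides a common antibody epitope. The biotinylation site allows oriented capture on streptavidin surfaces, and the His tag allows affinity purification. The associated publication indicates use in a human platelet receptor protein microarray for screening extracellular receptor–ligand interactions.
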