Addgene plasmid #51822: PTTG-bio-His
Purpose: Expresses full-length Pituitary tumor-transforming gene 1 protein-interacting protein ectodomain in mammalian cells. C-terminal rat Cd4d3+4 tag, biotinylation sequence and His tag.
Depositing lab: Gavin Wright. Depositing organization: Wellcome Sanger Institute. Publication: A human platelet receptor protein microarray identifies FcepsilonR1alpha as an activating PEAR1 ligand. Sun Y, Vandenbriele C, Kauskot A, Verhamme P, Hoylaerts MF, Wright GJ. Mol Cell Proteomics. 2015 Feb 23. pii: mcp.M114.046946. 10.1074/mcp.M114.046946 PubMed 25713122.
Backbone
  Vector backbone: pTT3
  Backbone manufacturer: Yves Durocher, NRC
  Backbone size w/o insert (bp): 6618
  Total vector size (bp): 6926
  Modifications to backbone: Rat CD4 d3+4, enzymatic biotinylation sequence, linker and His tag (CD4d3+4-BioLHis).
  Vector type: Mammalian Expression
Growth in bacteria
  Bacterial resistance: Ampicillin, 100 μg/mL
  Growth temperature: 37°C
  Growth strain: Top10
  Copy number: High Copy
Gene/Insert
  Gene/Insert name: PTTG (alt name: Pituitary tumor-transforming gene 1 protein-interacting protein)
  Species: H. sapiens (human)
  Insert size (bp): 308
  Entrez Gene: PTTG1IP (a.k.a. C21orf1, C21orf3, PBF, PTTG1IP1)
  Promoter: CMV
  Tag / fusion protein: rat CD4 d3+4 (C terminal on backbone); enzymatic biotinylation sequence (C terminal on backbone); His tag (C terminal on backbone)
  Cloning method: Restriction Enzyme; 5′ cloning site NotI (not destroyed); 3′ cloning site AscI (not destroyed)
  Sequencing primers: 5′ CMV-fwd
Resource information
  A portion of this plasmid was derived from a plasmid made by: Insert was chemically synthesised.
Terms and licenses: Academic/Nonprofit Terms; Industry Terms: Not Available to Industry
Depositor comments: Article ref 39
How to cite: PTTG-bio-His was a gift from Gavin Wright (Addgene plasmid # 51822 ; http://n2t.net/addgene:51822 ; RRID:Addgene_51822)
