>Addgene plasmid #51822 | PTTG-bio-His | addgene partial sequence | sequence record 93973 | pMT2-F 5'-TTGCCTTTCTCTCCACAGGT-3'
GCGGCCGCCACCATGGCTCCAGGCGTGGCCAGAGGCCCCACCCCCTATTGGAGACTGAGACTGGGCGGAG
CCGCTCTGCTGCTGCTCCTGATCCCTGTGGCCGCTGCCCAGGAACCTCCTGGCGCCGCTTGCAGCCAGAA
CACCAACAAGACCTGTGAAGAGTGCCTGAAGAACGTGTCCTGCCTGTGGTGCAACACCAATAAGGCCTGC
CTGGACTACCCTGTGACCAGCGTGCTGCCTCCCGCCAGCCTGTGTAAACTGAGCAGCGCCAGATGGGGCG
TGTGCTGGGTGAACTTCGAGGGCGCGCCGTCGACCTCCATCACGGCCTATAAGAGTGAGGGGGAGTCAGC
GGAGTTCTCCTTCCCACTCAACCTTGGAGAGGAAAGCCTGCAGGGAGAGTTGAGATGGAAGGCAGAGAAG
GCTCCTTCTTCCCAGTCCTGGATCACCTTCTCCCTAAAGAACCAAAAGGTGTCTGTGCAGAAGTCTACTA
GCAACCCCAAGTTCCAGCTGTCCGAAACGCTCCCACTCACCCTTCAGATACCCCAGGTCTCCCTTCAGTT
TGCTGGTTCTGGCAACCTGACCCTGACTCTGGACAGAGGGATACTGTATCAGGAAGTGAACCTGGTGGTG
ATGAAAGTGACTCAGCCCGACAGCAACACTTTGACCTGTGAGGTGATGGGACCCACCTCACCCAAGATGA
GACTGATCTTGAAGCAGGAGAATCAGGAGGCCAGGGTCTCCAGGCAGGAGAAAGTGATTCAAGTGCAGGC
CCCTGAAGCAGGGGTGTGGCAATGTCTACTGAGTGAAGGTGAAGAGGTCAAGATGGACTCCAAGATCCAG
GTTTTATCCAA
