>Addgene plasmid #51822 | PTTG-bio-His | addgene partial sequence | sequence record 94105 | rb_glob_PA_term-R 5'-CCCATATGTCCTTCCGAGTG-3'
AATAAATTTCCTTTATTAGCCAGAGGTCGAGGTCGGGGGATCCTTAATTAATCACGTGTCTAGACTCAAT
GGTGGTGATGGTGGTGGGGGCCCAGAGGGGCCAGAGGAGGCAGGTTCCTGTCCCTGTGGTTCCACAGCAT
CTTCTGGGCGTCCAGGATGTGGTGCAGGCTGCCGGAATTCAACCCTTTGGATAAAACCTGGATCTTGGAG
TCCATCTTGACCTCTTCACCTTCACTCAGTAGACATTGCCACACCCCTGCTTCAGGGGCCTGCACTTGAA
TCACTTTCTCCTGCCTGGAGACCCTGGCCTCCTGATTCTCCTGCTTCAAGATCAGTCTCATCTTGGGTGA
GGTGGGTCCCATCACCTCACAGGTCAAAGTGTTGCTGTCGGGCTGAGTCACTTTCATCACCACCAGGTTC
ACTTCCTGATACAGTATCCCTCTGTCCAGAGTCAGGGTCAGGTTGCCAGAACCAGCAAACTGAAGGGAGA
CCTGGGGTATCTGAAGGGTGAGTGGGAGCGTTTCGGACAGCTGGAACTTGGGGTTGCTAGTAGACTTCTG
CACAGACACCTTTTGGTTCTTTAGGGAGAAGGTGATCCAGGACTGGGAAGAAGGAGCCTTCTCTGCCTTC
CATCTCAACTCTCCCTGCAGGCTTTCCTCTCCAAGGTTGAGTGGGAAGGAGAACTCCGCTGACTCCCCCT
CACTCTTATAGGCCGTGATGGAGGTCGACGGCGCGCCCTCGAAGTTCACCCAGCACACGCCCCATCTGGC
GCTGCTCAGTTTACACAGGCTGGCGGGAGGCAGCACGCTGGTCACAGGGTAGTCCAGGCAGGCCTTATTG
GTGTTGCACCACAGGCAGGACACGTTCTTCAGGCACTCTTCACAGGTCTTGTTGGTGTTCTGGCTGCAAG
CGGCGCCAGGAGGTTCCTGGGCAGCGGCCACAGGGATCA
